>Addgene plasmid #192379 | LLP736_L2pV1_1I_Act2_FRT_OCS_TCTP_Flp_lacZ | addgene full sequence | sequence record 377962 | Addgene NGS Result
GTGCCGAATTCGGATCCGGAGTCGACAAAATTTAGAACGAACTTAATTATGATCTCAAATACATTGATAC
ATATCTCATCTAGATCTAGGTTATCATTATGTAAGAAAGTTTTGACGAATATGGCACGACAAAATGGCTA
GACTCGATGTAATTGGTATCTCAACTCAACATTATACTTATACCAAACATTAGTTAGACAAAATTTAAAC
AACTATTTTTTATGTATGCAAGAGTCAGCATATGTATAATTGATTCAGAATCGTTTTGACGAGTTCGGAT
GTAGTAGTAGCCATTATTTAATGTACATACTAATCGTGAATAGTGAATATGATGAAACATTGTATCTTAT
TGTATAAATATCCATAAACACATCATGAAAGACACTTTCTTTCACGGTCTGAATTAATTATGATACAATT
CTAATAGAAAACGAATTAAATTACGTTGAATTGTATGAAATCTAATTGAACAAGCCAACCACGACGACGA
CTAACGTTGCCTGGATTGACTCGGTTTAAGTTAACCACTAAAAAAACGGAGCTGTCATGTAACACGCGGA
TCGAGCAGGTCACAGTCATGAAGCCATCAAAGCAAAAGAACTAATCCAAGGGCTGAGATGATTAATTAGT
TTAAAAATTAGTTAACACGAGGGAAAAGGCTGTCTGACAGCCAGGTCACGTTATCTTTACCTGTGGTCGA
AATGATTCGTGTCTGTCGATTTTAATTATTTTTTTGAAAGGCCGAAAATAAAGTTGTAAGAGATAAACCC
GCCTATATAAATTCATATATTTTCCTCTCCGCTTTGAATACTGTATTTTTACAACAATTACCAACAACAA
CAAAGAAGTTCCTATTCTCTAGAAAGTATAGGAACTTCCTGCTTTAATGAGATATGCGAGAAGCCTATGA
TCGCATGATATTTGCTTTCAATTCTGTTGTGCACGTTGTAAAAAACCTGAGCATGTGTAGCTCAGATCCT
TACCGCCGGTTTCGGTTCATTCTAATGAATATATCACCCGTTACTATCGTATTTTTATGAATAATATTCT
CCGTTCAATTTACTGATTGTACCCTACTACTTATATGTACAATATTAAAATGAAAACAATATATTGTGCT
GAATAGGTTTATAGCGACATCTATGATAGAGCGCCACAATAACAAACAATTGCGTTTTATTATTACAAAT
CCAATTTTAAAAAAAGCGGCAGAACCGGTCAAACCTAAAAGACTGATTACATAAATCTTATTCAAATTTC
AAAAGTGCCCCAGGGGCTAGTATCTACGACACACCGAGCGGCGAACTAATAACGCTCACTGAAGGGAACT
CCGGTTCCCCGCCGGCGCGCATGGGTGAGATTCCTTGAAGTTGAGTATTGGCCGTCCGCTCTACCGAAAG
TTACGGGCACCATTCAACCCGGTCCAGCACGGCGGCCGGGTAACCGACTTGCTGCCCCGAGAATTATGCA
GCATTTTTTTGGTGTATGTGGGCCCCAAATGAAGTGCAGGTCAAACCTTGACAGTGACGACAAATCGTTG
GGCGGGTCCAGGGCGAATTTTGCGACAACATGTCGAGGCTCAGCAGGAAGTTCCTATTCTCTAGAAAGTA
TAGGAACTTCCAACAAACAACATTACAATTACTATTTACAATTACAATGACTTCAAAGGTGTATGATCCT
GAGCAGGTAAGTTTCTGCTTCTACCTTTGATATATATATAATAATTATCATTAATTAGTAGTAATATAAT
ATTTCAAATATTTTTTTCAAAATAAAAGAATGTAGTATATAGCAATTGCTTTTCTGTAGTTTATAAGTGT
GTATATTTTAATTTATAACTTTTCTAATATATGACCAAAATTTGTTGATGTGCAGAGAAAAAGAATGATA
ACTGGTCCACAATGGTGGGCAAGATGTAAACAGATGAACGTGCTTGATTCTTTCATTAATTACTACGATT
CAGAAAAGCACGCTGAGAATGCAGTTATCTTTCTTCACGGAAACGCTGCATCTTCATATTTGTGGAGACA
TGTTGTGCCTCACATTGAACCAGTGGCTAGGTGTATTATCCCAGATCTTATCGGAATGGGAAAGTCTGGT
AAATCTGGAAATGGTTCTTACAGACTTTTGGATCATTATAAGTACCTCACAGCTTGGTTCGAACTTCTCA
ACTTACCTAAGAAGATTATTTTCGTTGGACACGATTGGGGTGCTTGCTTGGCATTCCATTACTCATACGA
ACACCAAGATAAGATCAAAGCTATAGTTCATGCAGAGAGTGTTGTGGATGTGATAGAATCTTGGGATGAG
TGGCCAGATATTGAAGAGGATATTGCTTTGATCAAGTCTGAAGAGGGAGAAAAGATGGTTCTCGAAAATA
ACTTTTTCGTGGAAACTATGCTTCCTTCAAAGATTATGAGAAAATTGGAACCAGAAGAGTTTGCTGCATA
TCTCGAACCTTTCAAGGAAAAAGGAGAGGTTAGAAGGCCAACACTCAGTTGGCCTAGGGAAATACCATTA
GTTAAGGGAGGTAAACCTGATGTTGTGCAGATCGTGAGAAATTATAACGCTTACCTTAGGGCATCAGATG
ATTTGCCTAAGATGTTCATCGAGTCAGATCCAGGATTTTTCAGTAATGCTATAGTTGAAGGTGCAAAGAA
ATTTCCAAACACCGAGTTCGTTAAGGTGAAAGGATTGCATTTCTCACAAGAAGATGCTCCTGATGAGATG
GGAAAGTATATTAAGTCTTTTGTTGAAAGAGTGCTCAAAAACGAGCAGGGTTCTCGATCTGATGCTTCTG
AAGTAACGTCAACAAGCTCCCAGTCTGAGGTATGCACAGTGGAAACGCCAGGTTGTGTTGGTTCTTAAGC
TTCTCTAGCTAGAGTCGATCGACAAGCTCGAGTTTCTCCATAATAATGTGTGAGTAGTTCCCAGATAAGG
GAATTAGGGTTCCTATAGGGTTTCGCTCATGTGTTGAGCATATAAGAAACCCTTAGTATGTATTTGTATT
TGTAAAATACTTCTATCAATAAAATTTCTAATTCCTAAAACCAAAATCCAGTACTAAAATCCAGATCGCT
GCAAGAATTCAAGCTTGGAGCCAACACTCGAATCCCCACCCGTTGGACCAAACCCGGCTCATTAAGCGTC
GGTTCAGATTTATTTCCTTTATTTAAAAAAAAGGAAAGGGTAAAAAATAGAAAATTGGAAACAGTTAAAG
CCCAAAATTGTAATTTACCGAGAATTGTAAATTTACCTGAAAACCCTACGCTATAGTTTCGACTATAAAT
ACCAAACTTAGGACCTCACTTCAGAATCCCCTCGTCGCTGCGTCTCTCTCCCGCAACCTTCGATTTTCGT
TTATTCGCATCCATCGGAGAGAGAAAACAATCAATAAGCGACCTACTACAAACAAGTAAGTAAGAGAAAA
ACCAAAAGAAGAAGAGAAACAACAAGAAGAAGTAATGGAGGACGCCAAAAACATAAAGAAAGGCCCGGCG
CCATTCTATCCTCTAGAGGATGGAACCGCTGGAGAGCAACTGCATAAGGCTATGAAGAGATACGCCCTGG
TTCCTGGAACAATTGCTTTTACAGATGCACATATCGAGGTGAACATCACGTACGCGGAATACTTCGAAAT
GTCCGTTCGGTTGGCAGAAGCTATGAAACGATATGGGCTGAATACAAATCACAGAATCGTCGTATGCAGT
GAAAACTCTCTTCAATTCTTTATGCCGGTGTTGGGCGCGTTATTTATCGGAGTTGCAGTTGCGCCCGCGA
ACGACATTTATAATGAACGTGAATTGCTCAACAGTATGAACATTTCGCAGCCTACCGTAGTGTTTGTTTC
CAAAAAGGGGTTGCAAAAAATTTTGAACGTGCAAAAAAAATTACCAATAATCCAGAAAATTATTATCATG
GATTCTAAAACGGATTACCAGGGATTTCAGTCGATGTACACGTTCGTCACATCTCATCTACCTCCCGGTT
TTAATGAATACGATTTTGTACCAGAGTCCTTTGATCGTGACAAAACAATTGCACTGATAATGAATTCCTC
TGGATCTACTGGGTTACCTAAGGGTGTGGCCCTTCCGCATAGAACTGCCTGCGTCAGATTCTCGCATGCC
AGAGATCCTATTTTTGGCAATCAAATCATTCCGGATACTGCGATTTTAAGTGTTGTTCCATTCCATCACG
GTTTTGGAATGTTTACTACACTCGGATATTTGATATGTGGATTTCGAGTCGTCTTAATGTATAGATTTGA
AGAAGAGCTGTTTTTACGATCCCTTCAGGATTACAAAATTCAAAGTGCGTTGCTAGTACCAACCCTATTT
TCATTCTTCGCCAAAAGCACTCTGATTGACAAATACGATTTATCTAATTTACACGAAATTGCTTCTGGGG
GCGCACCTCTTTCGAAAGAAGTCGGGGAAGCGGTTGCAAAACGCTTCCATCTTCCAGGGATACGACAAGG
ATATGGGCTCACTGAGACTACATCAGCTATTCTGATTACACCCGAGGGGGATGATAAACCGGGCGCGGTC
GGTAAAGTTGTTCCATTTTTTGAAGCGAAGGTTGTGGATCTGGATACCGGGAAAACGCTGGGCGTTAATC
AGAGAGGCGAATTATGTGTCAGAGGACCTATGATTATGTCCGGTTATGTAAACAATCCGGAAGCGACCAA
CGCCTTGATTGACAAGGATGGATGGCTACATTCTGGAGACATAGCTTACTGGGACGAGGACGAACACTTC
TTCATAGTTGACCGCTTGAAGTCTTTAATTAAATACAAAGGATATCAGGTGGCCCCCGCTGAATTGGAAT
CGATATTGTTACAACACCCCAACATCTTCGACGCGGGCGTGGCAGGTCTGCCCGACGATGACGCCGGTGA
ACTTCCCGCCGCCGTTGTTGTTTTGGAGCACGGAAAGACGATGACGGAAAAAGAGATCGTGGATTACGTC
GCCAGTCAAGTAACAACCGCGAAAAAGTTGCGCGGAGGAGTTGTGTTTGTGGACGAAGTACCGAAAGGTC
TTACCGGAAAACTCGACGCAAGAAAAATCAGAGAGATCCTCATAAAGGCCAAGAAGGGCGGAAAGTCCAA
ATTGTAAGCTTGATCCCCCGTCGACAGCTAGCTATATCATCAATTTATGTATTACACATAATATCGCACT
CAGTCTTTCATCTACGGCAATGTACCAGCTGATATAATCAGTTATTGAAATATTTCTGAATTTAAACTTG
CATCAATAAATTTATGTTTTTGCTTGGACTATAATACCTGACTTGTTATTTTATCAATAAATATTTAAAC
TATATTTCTTTCAAGATCGCTACTAGAATTCGAGCTCGGAGCCAACACTCGAATCCCCACCCGTTGGACC
AAACCCGGCTCATTAAGCGTCGGTTCAGATTTATTTCCTTTATTTAAAAAAAAGGAAAGGGTAAAAAATA
GAAAATTGGAAACAGTTAAAGCCCAAAATTGTAATTTACCGAGAATTGTAAATTTACCTGAAAACCCTAC
GCTATAGTTTCGACTATAAATACCAAACTTAGGACCTCACTTCAGAATCCCCTCGTCGCTGCGTCTCTCT
CCCGCAACCTTCGATTTTCGTTTATTCGCATCCATCGGAGAGAGAAAACAATCAATAAGCGACCTACTGT
ATTTTTACAACAATTACCAACAACAACAAACAACAAACAACATTACAATTACTATTTACAATTACAATGG
CTCCTAAGAAGAAGAGGAAGGTGATGAGCCAGTTCGACATCCTGTGCAAGACCCCCCCCAAGGTGCTGGT
GCGGCAGTTCGTGGAGAGATTCGAGAGGCCCAGCGGCGAGAAGATCGCCAGCTGTGCCGCCGAGCTGACC
TACCTGTGCTGGATGATCACCCACAACGGCACCGCCATCAAGAGGGCCACCTTCATGAGCTACAACACCA
TCATCAGCAACAGCCTGAGCTTCGACATCGTGAACAAGAGCCTGCAGTTCAAGTACAAGACCCAGAAGGC
CACCATCCTGGAGGCCAGCCTGAAGAAGCTGATCCCCGCCTGGGAGTTCACCATCATCCCTTACAACGGC
CAGAAGCACCAGAGCGACATCACCGACATCGTGTCCAGCCTGCAGCTGCAGTTCGAGAGCAGCGAGGAGG
CCGACAAGGGCAACAGCCACAGCAAGAAGATGCTGAAGGCCCTGCTGTCCGAGGGCGAGAGCATCTGGGA
GATCACCGAGAAGATCCTGAACAGCTTCGAGTACACCAGCAGGTTCACCAAGACCAAGACCCTGTACCAG
TTCCTGTTCCTGGCCACATTCATCAACTGCGGCAGGTTCAGCGACATCAAGAACGTGGACCCCAAGAGCT
TCAAGCTGGTGCAGAACAAGTACCTGGGCGTGATCATTCAGTGCCTGGTGACCGAGACTAAGACAAGCGT
GTCCAGGTAAGTTTCTGCTTCTACCTTTGATATATATATAATAATTATCATTAATTAGTAGTAATATAAT
ATTTCAAATATTTTTTTCAAAATAAAAGAATGTAGTATATAGCAATTGCTTTTCTGTAGTTTATAAGTGT
GTATATTTTAATTTATAACTTTTCTAATATATGACCAAAATTTGTTGATGTGCAGGCACATCTACTTTTT
CAGCGCCAGAGGCAGGATCGACCCCCTGGTGTACCTGGACGAGTTCCTGAGGAACAGCGAGCCCGTGCTG
AAGAGAGTGAACAGGACCGGCAACAGCAGCAGCAACAAGCAGGAGTACCAGCTGCTGAAGGACAACCTGG
TGCGCAGCTACAACAAGGCCCTGAAGAAGAACGCCCCCTACCCCATCTTCGCTATCAAGAACGGCCCTAA
GAGCCACATCGGCAGGCACCTGATGACCAGCTTTCTGAGCATGAAGGGCCTGACCGAGCTGACAAACGTG
GTGGGCAACTGGAGCGACAAGAGGGCCTCCGCCGTGGCCAGGACCACCTACACCCACCAGATCACCGCCA
TCCCCGACCACTACTTCGCCCTGGTGTCCAGGTACTACGCCTACGACCCCATCAGCAAGGAGATGATCGC
CCTGAAGGACGAGACTAACCCCATCGAGGAGTGGCAGCACATCGAGCAGCTGAAGGGCAGCGCCGAGGGC
AGCATCAGATACCCCGCCTGGAACGGCATCATCAGCCAGGAGGTGCTGGACTACCTGAGCAGCTACATCA
ACAGGCGGATCTGAGCTTCTCTAGCTAGAGTCGATCGACAAGCTCGAGTTTCTCCATAATAATGTGTGAG
TAGTTCCCAGATAAGGGAATTAGGGTTCCTATAGGGTTTCGCTCATGTGTTGAGCATATAAGAAACCCTT
AGTATGTATTTGTATTTGTAAAATACTTCTATCAATAAAATTTCTAATTCCTAAAACCAAAATCCAGTAC
TAAAATCCAGATCGCTTTACTGAGACCGCAGCTGGCACGACAGGTTTCCCGACTGGAAAGCGGGCAGTGA
GCGCAACGCAATTAATGTGAGTTAGCTCACTCATTAGGCACCCCAGGCTTTACACTTTATGCTTCCGGCT
CGTATGTTGTGTGGAATTGTGAGCGGATAACAATTTCACACAGGAAACAGCTATGACCATGATTACGCCA
AGCTTGCATGCCTGCAGGTCGACTCTAGAGGATCCCCGGGTACCGAGCTCGAATTCACTGGCCGTCGTTT
TACAACGTCGTGACTGGGAAAACCCTGGCGTTACCCAACTTAATCGCCTTGCAGCACATCCCCCTTTCGC
CAGCTGGCGTAATAGCGAAGAGGCCCGCACCGATCGCCCTTCCCAACAGTTGCGCAGCCTGAATGGCGAA
TGGCGCCTGATGCGGTATTTTCTCCTTACGCATCTGTGCGGTATTTCACACCGCATATGGTGCACTCTCA
GTACAATCTGCTCTGATGCCGCATAGTTAAGCCAGCCCCGACACCCGCCAACACCCGCTGACGCGCCCTG
ACGGGCTTGTCTGCTCCCGGCATCCGCTTACAGACAAGCTGTGACGGTCTCAGGGACACGAAGTGATCCG
TTTAAACTATCAGTGTTTGACAGGATATATTGGCGGGTAAACCTAAGAGAAAAGAGCGTTTATTAGAATA
ATCGGATATTTAAAAGGGCGTGAAAAGGTTTATCCGTTCGTCCATTTGTATGTGCCAGCCGCCTTTGCGA
CGCTCACCGGGCTGGTTGCCCTCGCCGCTGGGCTGGCGGCCGTCTATGGCCCTGCAAACGCGCCAGAAAC
GCCGTCGAAGCCGTGTGCGAGACACCGCGGCCGCCGGCGTTGTGGATACCTCGCGGAAAACTTGGCCCTC
ACTGACAGATGAGGGGCGGACGTTGACACTTGAGGGGCCGACTCACCCGGCGCGGCGTTGACAGATGAGG
GGCAGGCTCGATTTCGGCCGGCGACGTGGAGCTGGCCAGCCTCGCAAATCGGCGAAAACGCCTGATTTTA
CGCGAGTTTCCCACAGATGATGTGGACAAGCCTGGGGATAAGTGCCCTGCGGTATTGACACTTGAGGGGC
GCGACTACTGACAGATGAGGGGCGCGATCCTTGACACTTGAGGGGCAGAGTGCTGACAGATGAGGGGCGC
ACCTATTGACATTTGAGGGGCTGTCCACAGGCAGAAAATCCAGCATTTGCAAGGGTTTCCGCCCGTTTTT
CGGCCACCGCTAACCTGTCTTTTAACCTGCTTTTAAACCAATATTTATAAACCTTGTTTTTAACCAGGGC
TGCGCCCTGTGCGCGTGACCGCGCACGCCGAAGGGGGGTGCCCCCCCTTCTCGAACCCTCCCGGCCCGCT
AACGCGGGCCTCCCATCCCCCCAGGGGCTGCGCCCCTCGGCCGCGAACGGCCTCACCCCAAAAATGGCAG
CGCTGGCCAATTCCCGAGTGCGCGGAACCCCTATTTGTTTATTTTTCTAAATACATTCAAATATGTATCC
GCTCATGAGACAATAACCCTGATAAATGCTTCAATAATATTGAAAAAGGAAGAGTATGGCTAAAATGAGA
ATATCACCGGAATTGAAAAAACTGATCGAAAAATACCGCTGCGTAAAAGATACGGAAGGAATGTCTCCTG
CTAAGGTATATAAGCTGGTGGGAGAAAATGAAAACCTATATTTAAAAATGACGGACAGCCGGTATAAAGG
GACCACCTATGATGTGGAACGGGAAAAGGACATGATGCTATGGCTGGAAGGAAAGCTGCCTGTTCCAAAG
GTCCTGCACTTTGAACGGCATGATGGCTGGAGCAATCTGCTCATGAGTGAGGCCGATGGCGTCCTTTGCT
CGGAAGAGTATGAAGATGAACAAAGCCCTGAAAAGATTATCGAGCTGTATGCGGAGTGCATCAGGCTCTT
TCACTCCATCGACATATCGGATTGTCCCTATACGAATAGCTTAGACAGCCGCTTAGCCGAATTGGATTAC
TTACTGAATAACGATCTGGCCGATGTGGATTGCGAAAACTGGGAAGAGGACACTCCATTTAAAGATCCGC
GCGAGCTGTATGATTTTTTAAAGACGGAAAAGCCCGAAGAGGAACTTGTCTTTTCCCACGGCGACCTGGG
AGACAGCAACATCTTTGTGAAAGATGGCAAAGTAAGTGGCTTTATTGATCTTGGGAGAAGCGGCAGGGCG
GACAAGTGGTATGACATTGCCTTCTGCGTCCGGTCGCTCAGGGAGGATATCGGGGAAGAACAGTATGTCG
AGCTATTTTTTGACTTACTGGGGATCAAGCCTGATTGGGAGAAAATAAAATATTATATTTTACTGGATGA
ATTGTTTTAGCTGTCAGACCAAGTTTACTCATATATACTTTAGATTGATTTAAAACTTCATTTTTAATTT
AAAAGGATCTAGGTGAAGATCCTTTTTGATAATCTCATGACCAAAATCCCTTAACGTGAGTTTTCGTTCC
ACTGAGCGTCAGACCCCGTAGAAAAGATCAAAGGATCTTCTTGAGATCCTTTTTTTCTGCGCGTAATCTG
CTGCTTGCAAACAAAAAAACCACCGCTACCAGCGGTGGTTTGTTTGCCGGATCAAGAGCTACCAACTCTT
TTTCCGAAGGTAACTGGCTTCAGCAGAGCGCAGATACCAAATACTGTTCTTCTAGTGTAGCCGTAGTTAG
GCCACCACTTCAAGAACTCTGTAGCACCGCCTACATACCTCGCTCTGCTAATCCTGTTACCAGTGGCTGC
TGCCAGTGGCGATAAGTCGTGTCTTACCGGGTTGGACTCAAGACGATAGTTACCGGATAAGGCGCAGCGG
TCGGGCTGAACGGGGGGTTCGTGCACACAGCCCAGCTTGGAGCGAACGACCTACACCGAACTGAGATACC
TACAGCGTGAGCTATGAGAAAGCGCCACGCTTCCCGAAGGGAGAAAGGCGGACAGGTATCCGGTAAGCGG
CAGGGTCGGAACAGGAGAGCGCACGAGGGAGCTTCCAGGGGGAAACGCCTGGTATCTTTATAGTCCTGTC
GGGTTTCGCCACCTCTGACTTGAGCGTCGATTTTTGTGATGCTCGTCAGGGGGGCGGAGCCTATGGAAAA
ACGCCAGCAACGCGGCCTTTTTACGGTTCCTGGCAGATCCTAGATGTGGCGCAACGATGCCGGCGACAAG
CAGGAGCGCACCGACTTCTTCCGCATCAAGTGTTTTGGCTCTCAGGCCGAGGCCCACGGCAAGTATTTGG
GCAAGGGGTCGCTGGTATTCGTGCAGGGCAAGATTCGGAATACCAAGTACGAGAAGGACGGCCAGACGGT
CTACGGGACCGACTTCATTGCCGATAAGGTGGATTATCTGGACACCAAGGCACCAGGCGGGTCAAATCAG
GAATAAGGGCACATTGCCCCGGCGTGAGTCGGGGCAATCCCGCAAGGAGGGTGAATGAATCGGACGTTTG
ACCGGAAGGCATACAGGCAAGAACTGATCGACGCGGGGTTTTCCGCCGAGGATGCCGAAACCATCGCAAG
CCGCACCGTCATGCGTGCGCCCCGCGAAACCTTCCAGTCCGTCGGCTCGATGGTCCAGCAAGCTACGGCC
AAGATCGAGCGCGACAGCGTGCAACTGGCTCCCCCTGCCCTGCCCGCGCCATCGGCCGCCGTGGAGCGTT
CGCGTCGTCTTGAACAGGAGGCGGCAGGTTTGGCGAAGTCGATGACCATCGACACGCGAGGAACTATGAC
GACCAAGAAGCGAAAAACCGCCGGCGAGGACCTGGCAAAACAGGTCAGCGAGGCCAAGCAGGCCGCGTTG
CTGAAACACACGAAGCAGCAGATCAAGGAAATGCAGCTTTCCTTGTTCGATATTGCGCCGTGGCCGGACA
CGATGCGAGCGATGCCAAACGACACGGCCCGCTCTGCCCTGTTCACCACGCGCAACAAGAAAATCCCGCG
CGAGGCGCTGCAAAACAAGGTCATTTTCCACGTCAACAAGGACGTGAAGATCACCTACACCGGCGTCGAG
CTGCGGGCCGACGATGACGAACTGGTGTGGCAGCAGGTGTTGGAGTACGCGAAGCGCACCCCTATCGGCG
AGCCGATCACCTTCACGTTCTACGAGCTTTGCCAGGACCTGGGCTGGTCGATCAATGGCCGGTATTACAC
GAAGGCCGAGGAATGCCTGTCGCGCCTACAGGCGACGGCGATGGGCTTCACGTCCGACCGCGTTGGGCAC
CTGGAATCGGTGTCGCTGCTGCACCGCTTCCGCGTCCTGGACCGTGGCAAGAAAACGTCCCGTTGCCAGG
TCCTGATCGACGAGGAAATCGTCGTGCTGTTTGCTGGCGACCACTACACGAAATTCATATGGGAGAAGTA
CCGCAAGCTGTCGCCGACGGCCCGACGGATGTTCGACTATTTCAGCTCGCACCGGGAGCCGTACCCGCTC
AAGCTGGAAACCTTCCGCCTCATGTGCGGATCGGATTCCACCCGCGTGAAGAAGTGGCGCGAGCAGGTCG
GCGAAGCCTGCGAAGAGTTGCGAGGCAGCGGCCTGGTGGAACACGCCTGGGTCAATGATGACCTGGTGCA
TTGCAAACGCTAGGGCCTTGTGGGGTCAGTTCCGGCTGGGGGTTCAGCAGCCCCTGCTCGGATCTGTTGG
ACCGGACAGTAGTCATGGTTGATGGGCTGCCTGTATCGAGTGGTGATTTTGTGCCGAGCTGCCGGTCGGG
GAGCTGTTGGCTGGCTGGTGGCAGGATATATTGTGGTGTAAACAAATTGACGCTTAGACAACTTAATAAC
ACATTGCGGACGTTTTTAATGTACTGGGGTTGAACACTCT
Features (pLannotate 1.2.2; 30 found; start..end, strand, type, name):
    824..844     +  misc_feature   TMV Ω (fragment): translational enhancer from the tobacco mosaic virus 5'-leader sequence (Gallie et al., 1988)
    845..878     +  protein_bind   FRT (minimal): supports FLP-mediated excision but not integration (Turan and Bode, 2011) FLP recombinase from the Saccharomyces cerevisiae 2μ plasmid
    879..1586    +  terminator     OCS terminator: octopine synthase terminator
   1587..1620    +  protein_bind   FRT (minimal): supports FLP-mediated excision but not integration (Turan and Bode, 2011) FLP recombinase from the Saccharomyces cerevisiae 2μ plasmid
   1621..1655    +  misc_feature   TMV Ω (fragment): translational enhancer from the tobacco mosaic virus 5'-leader sequence (Gallie et al., 1988)
   1687..1875    +  intron         IV2 intron: modified second intron of the potato ST-LS1 gene (Vancanneyt et al., 1990)
   1873..2778    +  CDS            LUCI_RENRE: Experimental evidence at protein level: Swiss-Prot protein existence level 1. Upon binding the substrate, the enzyme catalyzes an oxygenation, producing a very short-lived hydroperoxide that cyclizes into a dioxetanone structure, which collapses, releasing a CO(2) molecule. The spontaneous breakdown of the dioxetanone releases the energy (about 50 kcal/mole) that is necessary to generate the excited state of the coelenteramide product, which is the singlet form of the monoanion. In vivo the product undergoes the process of nonradiative energy transfer to an accessory protein, a green fluoresce
   2785..2859    +  CDS            DREB2A (fragment): DRE2A_ARATH - Also known as ERF045. Experimental evidence at protein level: Swiss-Prot protein existence level 1. Transcriptional activator that binds specifically to the DNA sequence 5'-[AG]CCGAC-3'. Binding to the C-repeat/DRE element mediates high salinity- and dehydration-inducible transcription. From Arabidopsis thaliana (Mouse-ear cress).
   2903..3077    +  polyA_signal   CaMV poly(A) signal: cauliflower mosaic virus polyadenylation signal
   3465..5114    +  CDS            LUCI_PHOPY: Experimental evidence at protein level: Swiss-Prot protein existence level 1. Produces green light with a wavelength of 562 nm. From Photinus pyralis (Common eastern firefly) (Lampyris pyralis).
   5137..5337    +  terminator     gene 7 terminator: transcription terminator for octopine-type Ti plasmid gene 7
   5680..5735    +  misc_feature   TMV Ω: translational enhancer from the tobacco mosaic virus 5'-leader sequence (Gallie et al., 1988)
   5737..6447    +  CDS            FLPo (fragment): nuclear-targeted site-specific recombinase FLPo is a mouse codon-optimized fusion between the SV40 nuclear localization signal and a thermostable version of the Saccharomyces cerevisiae site-specific recombinase FLP. Recombination occurs at FRT sequences.
   6447..6635    +  intron         IV2 intron: modified second intron of the potato ST-LS1 gene (Vancanneyt et al., 1990)
   6633..7224    +  CDS            FLPo (fragment): nuclear-targeted site-specific recombinase FLPo is a mouse codon-optimized fusion between the SV40 nuclear localization signal and a thermostable version of the Saccharomyces cerevisiae site-specific recombinase FLP. Recombination occurs at FRT sequences.
   7259..7433    +  polyA_signal   CaMV poly(A) signal: cauliflower mosaic virus polyadenylation signal
   7448..7490    +  CDS            lacI (fragment): lac repressor; lacI; The lac repressor binds to the lac operator to inhibit transcription in E. coli. This inhibition can be relieved by adding lactose or isopropyl-β-D-thiogalactopyranoside (IPTG).
   7503..7524    +  protein_bind   CAP binding site: CAP binding activates transcription in the presence of cAMP. E. coli catabolite activator protein
   7539..7569    +  promoter       lac promoter: promoter for the E. coli lac operon
   7573..7595    +  protein_bind   lac operator (fragment): The lac repressor binds to the lac operator to inhibit transcription in E. coli. This inhibition can be relieved by adding lactose or isopropyl-β-D-thiogalactopyranoside (IPTG). lac repressor encoded by lacI
   7630..7686    -  misc_feature   MCS: pUC18/19 multiple cloning site
   7683..7840    +  CDS            lacZα (fragment): LacZα fragment of β-galactosidase; lacZ fragment
   7846..7945    -  misc_feature   bom (fragment): basis of mobility region from pBR322
   8068..8092    +  misc_feature   RB T-DNA repeat: right border repeat from nopaline C58 T-DNA
   8189..8820    +  rep_origin     oriV: incP origin of replication
   8911..9015    +  promoter       AmpR promoter: bla
   9016..9810    +  CDS            KanR: aminoglycoside phosphotransferase; aphA-3; confers resistance to kanamycin
   9981..10569   +  rep_origin     ori: high-copy-number ColE1/pMB1/pBR322/pUC origin of replication
  10905..12050   +  CDS            trfA: TRFA_ECOLX - Experimental evidence at protein level: Swiss-Prot protein existence level 1. Also involved in plasmid copy number control, promoting intermolecular coupling of protein bound iterons at oriV, which inhibits replication initiation. From Escherichia coli.
  12199..12223   +  misc_feature   LB T-DNA repeat: left border repeat from nopaline C58 T-DNA
