[The description below was written by a language model from this plasmid's Addgene catalogue record and pLannotate feature annotations shown in this document.]
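Description:
LLP736_L2pV1_1I_Act2_FRT_OCS_TCTP_Flp_lacZ is a multigene plant expression construct assembled in the pAGM4673 binary backbone, a Level 2 modular-cloning T-DNA vector. The backbone carries nopaline-type left and right T-DNA border repeats, the broad-host-range incP oriV with its trfA replication protein, and a ColE1/pUC-type origin. This combination allows propagation in E. coli and is consistent with maintenance in Agrobacterium for plant delivery. Bacterial selection is by kanamycin (aphA-3 under the bla promoter). No plant selectable marker is annotated.

The T-DNA holds three transcription units that form a recombinase-gated circuit. In the first, the Act2 promoter (named in the record but not annotated in the feature table) is separated from a Renilla luciferase reporter by an OCS terminator flanked by two minimal FRT sites embedded in a split TMV Ω leader. The Rluc coding sequence contains the potato IV2 intron, which prevents expression in bacteria. It ends in a C-terminal PEST destabilising tag, which the annotation identifies as a DREB2A fragment, followed by a CaMV poly(A) signal. According to the depositor comments, the second unit is TCTP1-driven firefly luciferase with a gene 7 terminator, which plausibly serves as a normalising reference. The third is TCTP1-driven FlpO, also interrupted by an IV2 intron, with a TMV Ω leader and a CaMV poly(A) signal.

When Flp is expressed, it excises the terminator between the FRT sites, allowing Act2 to transcribe Rluc and raising circuit output. A lac promoter/lacZα end-linker cassette remains next to the right border. The stated purpose is to test whether TCTP-driven Flp can remove the terminator and increase output despite the presence of this lacZ element.
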