Addgene plasmid #192379: LLP736_L2pV1_1I_Act2_FRT_OCS_TCTP_Flp_lacZ
Purpose: To test if the TCTP promoter can drive the Flp recomhinase in order to remove the OCS terminator and increase circuit output (despite the presence of the lacZ endlinker).
Depositing lab: Ryan Lister. Depositing organization: University of Western Australia. Publication: Synthetic memory circuits for stable cell reprogramming in plants. Lloyd JPB, Ly F, Gong P, Pflueger J, Swain T, Pflueger C, Fourie E, Khan MA, Kidd BN, Lister R. Nat Biotechnol. 2022 Jul 4. pii: 10.1038/s41587-022-01383-2. doi: 10.1038/s41587-022-01383-2. PubMed 35788565.
Backbone
  Vector backbone: pAGM4673
  Backbone manufacturer: Sylvestre Marillonnet
  Vector type: Plant Expression, Synthetic Biology
Growth in bacteria
  Bacterial resistance: Kanamycin, 50 μg/mL
  Growth temperature: 30°C
  Growth strain: DH5alpha
  Copy number: Unknown
Gene/Insert
  Gene/Insert name: Act2::FRT-OCS-FRT::Rluc
  Species: Renilla reniformis
  Tag / fusion protein: PEST (C terminal on insert)
  Cloning method: Restriction Enzyme; 5′ cloning site unknown (unknown if destroyed)
Terms and licenses: Academic/Nonprofit Terms; Industry Terms: Not Available to Industry
Depositor comments: Other genes: TCTP1::Fluc, TCTP1::FlpO
How to cite: LLP736_L2pV1_1I_Act2_FRT_OCS_TCTP_Flp_lacZ was a gift from Ryan Lister (Addgene plasmid # 192379 ; http://n2t.net/addgene:192379 ; RRID:Addgene_192379)
